Addgene plasmid #79195: pAB051e
Purpose: Directed Evolution of Protein-Protein Interactions
Depositing lab: David Liu. Depositing organization: Harvard University. Publication: Continuous evolution of Bacillus thuringiensis toxins overcomes insect resistance. Badran AH, Guzov VM, Huai Q, Kemp MM, Vishwanath P, Kain W, Nance AM, Evdokimov A, Moshiri F, Turner KH, Wang P, Malvar T, Liu DR. Nature. 2016 May 5;533(7601):58-63. doi: 10.1038/nature17938. Epub 2016 Apr 27. PubMed 27120167.
Backbone
  Vector backbone: SC101
  Backbone manufacturer: David Liu Lab
  Backbone size w/o insert (bp): 2992
  Vector type: Bacterial Expression
Growth in bacteria
  Bacterial resistance: Ampicillin, 100 μg/mL
  Growth temperature: 37°C
  Growth strain: NEB Turbo
  Copy number: Low Copy
Gene/Insert
  Gene/Insert name: PExt-10cons lambda op-62 gIII, luxAB; Ptet lambda cI-SH2ABL1
  Species: Synthetic
  Promoter: PExt-10cons lambda op-62; Ptet
  Cloning method: Ligation Independent Cloning
  Sequencing primers: 5′ n/a; 3′ n/a
Terms and licenses: Academic/Nonprofit Terms; Industry Terms: Not Available to Industry
How to cite: pAB051e was a gift from David Liu (Addgene plasmid # 79195 ; http://n2t.net/addgene:79195 ; RRID:Addgene_79195)
