[The description below was written by a language model from this plasmid's Addgene catalogue record and pLannotate feature annotations shown in this document.]
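Description:
pAB051e is a low-copy bacterial expression plasmid built on an SC101 backbone. It replicates in E. coli through the pSC101 origin with its cognate Rep101 (RepA) protein and is selected with ampicillin via a β-lactamase gene under its own promoter. It was made for directed evolution of protein–protein interactions, and its layout matches an accessory plasmid for a bacterial two-hybrid selection coupled to phage propagation.

The plasmid carries two main cassettes. In the first, a synthetic promoter listed as PExt-10cons, with a lambda operator at position −62, drives M13 gene III followed by luxA and luxB from Photorhabdus luminescens, with an rrnB T1 terminator upstream to insulate the cassette. Gene III encodes the minor coat protein pIII that filamentous phage need for infectivity, so its output can link phage survival to promoter activation, while LuxAB gives a luminescence readout of the same transcription. In the second cassette, on the opposite strand, a tetracycline-regulated promoter (Ptet, annotated with tetA promoter and tet operator elements) expresses lambda cI fused through a FLAG-like linker segment to the SH2 domain of ABL1. The annotation tool matched this domain to a viral ABL homologue. The cI portion would bind the operator upstream of gIII and display the SH2 domain as the target, so a partner protein that binds it and recruits RNA polymerase would turn on gIII and luxAB.

The feature table also shows a full-length E. coli rpoD (sigma 70) coding sequence, followed by a 5S rRNA fragment and rrnB terminators. The catalogue entry does not mention this gene, and the record states neither its promoter nor its role.
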