Features (pLannotate 1.2.2; 18 found; start..end, strand, type, name):
      1..951     -  CDS            Rep101: RepA protein needed for replication with the pSC101 origin; rep101
    999..1221    -  rep_origin     pSC101 ori: low-copy replication origin that requires the Rep101 protein
   1716..1760    +  terminator     rrnB T1 terminator: transcription terminator T1 from the E. coli rrnB gene
   1889..3162    +  CDS            M13 gene III (fragment) (sequence partly withheld): pIII; III; minor coat protein
   3162..4241    +  CDS            luxA (sequence partly withheld): LUXA1_PHOLU - Experimental evidence at protein level: Swiss-Prot protein existence level 1. Light-emitting reaction in luminous bacteria. From Photorhabdus luminescens (Xenorhabdus luminescens).
   4305..5285    +  CDS            LuxB: LuxB luciferase subunit; luxB; from the Photorhabdus luminescens bioluminescence operon
   5393..5692    -  CDS            ABL (fragment): ABL_FSVHY - Experimental evidence at transcript level: Swiss-Prot protein existence level 2. From Feline sarcoma virus (strain Hardy-Zuckerman 2).
   5693..5713    -  CDS            FLAG (fragment): FLAG® epitope tag, followed by an enterokinase cleavage site
   5717..6427    -  CDS            cI (sequence partly withheld): RPC1_LAMBD - Experimental evidence at protein level: Swiss-Prot protein existence level 1. Acts as a transcriptional repressor that allows virus to establish and maintain latency. Prevents both the viral DNA replication and the exit programs. Clamps the two operator OL (operator left made of OL1, OL2 and OL3 sites) and OR (operator right made of OR1, OR2 and OR3 sites) together by binding to them and arranging the intervening DNA in a loop. This step allows repression of lytic pR and pL promoters by binding to OL1, OL2, OR1 and OR2 simultaneously. The binding of cI on OR2 additionally activate
   6483..6510    -  protein_bind   tetracycline response element (fragment): contains seven copies of the tetracycline operator tetO tetracycline repressor TetR
   6511..6545    -  promoter       tetA promoter: contains a tet operator sequence that enables repression by TetR
   6545..6565    -  promoter       PLtetO-1 promoter (fragment): modified phage lambda PL promoter with tet operator sites (Lutz and Bujard, 1997)
   6625..6652    -  terminator     rrnB T2 terminator: transcription terminator T2 from the E. coli rrnB gene
   6744..6830    -  terminator     rrnB T1 terminator: Escherichia coli rrnB; transcription terminator T1 from the E. coli rrnB gene
   6832..6947    -  ncRNA          5S rRNA: Accession: RF00001 - 5S ribosomal RNA
   7051..8889    -  CDS            rpoD: RPOD_ECOLI - Also known as alt. Experimental evidence at protein level: Swiss-Prot protein existence level 1. Sigma factors are initiation factors that promote the attachment of RNA polymerase to specific initiation sites and are then released. This sigma factor is the primary sigma factor during exponential growth. Preferentially transcribes genes associated with fast growth, such as ribosomal operons, other protein-synthesis related genes, rRNA- and tRNA-encoding genes and prfB. From Escherichia coli (strain K12).
   8990..9850    -  CDS            AmpR: β-lactamase; bla; confers resistance to ampicillin, carbenicillin, and related antibiotics
   9851..9955    -  promoter       AmpR promoter: bla
>Addgene plasmid #79195 | pAB051e | depositor full sequence | sequence record 148316 | Full Sequence
TCAGATCCTTCCGTATTTAGCCAGTATGTTCTCTAGTGTGGTTCGTTGTTTTTGCGTGAGCCATGAGAAC
GAACCATTGAGATCATGCTTACTTTGCATGTCACTCAAAAATTTTGCCTCAAAACTGGTGAGCTGAATTT
TTGCAGTTAAAGCATCGTGTAGTGTTTTTCTTAGTCCGTTACGTAGGTAGGAATCTGATGTAATGGTTGT
TGGTATTTTGTCACCATTCATTTTTATCTGGTTGTTCTCAAGTTCGGTTACGAGATCCATTTGTCTATCT
AGTTCAACTTGGAAAATCAACGTATCAGTCGGGCGGCCTCGCTTATCAACCACCAATTTCATATTGCTGT
AAGTGTTTAAATCTTTACTTATTGGTTTCAAAACCCATTGGTTAAGCCTTTTAAACTCATGGTAGTTATT
TTCAAGCATTAACATGAACTTAAATTCATCAAGGCTAATCTCTATATTTGCCTTGTGAGTTTTCTTTTGT
GTTAGTTCTTTTAATAACCACTCATAAATCCTCATAGAGTATTTGTTTTCAAAAGACTTAACATGTTCCA
GATTATATTTTATGAATTTTTTTAACTGGAAAAGATAAGGCAATATCTCTTCACTAAAAACTAATTCTAA
TTTTTCGCTTGAGAACTTGGCATAGTTTGTCCACTGGAAAATCTCAAAGCCTTTAACCAAAGGATTCCTG
ATTTCCACAGTTCTCGTCATCAGCTCTCTGGTTGCTTTAGCTAATACACCATAAGCATTTTCCCTACTGA
TGTTCATCATCTGAGCGTATTGGTTATAAGTGAACGATACCGTCCGTTCTTTCCTTGTAGGGTTTTCAAT
CGTGGGGTTGAGTAGTGCCACACAGCATAAAATTAGCTTGGTTTCATGCTCCGTTAAGTCATAGCGACTA
ATCGCTAGTTCATTTGCTTTGAAAACAACTAATTCAGACATACATCTCAATTGGTCTAGGTGATTTTAAT
CACTATACCAATTGAGATGGGCTAGTCAATGATAATTACTAGTCCTTTTCCTTTGAGTTGTGGGTATCTG
TAAATTCTGCTAGACCTTTGCTGGAAAACTTGTAAATTCTGCTAGACCCTCTGTAAATTCCGCTAGACCT
TTGTGTGTTTTTTTTGTTTATATTCAAGTGGTTATAATTTATAGAATAAAGAAAGAATAAAAAAAGATAA
AAAGAATAGATCCCAGCCCTGTGTATAACTCACTACTTTAGTCAGTTCCGCAGTATTACAAAAGGATGTC
GCAAACGCTGTTTGCTCCTCTACAAAACAGACCTTAAAACCCTAAAGGCTTAAGTAGCACCCTCGCAAGC
TCGGGCAAATCGCTGAATATTCCTTTTGTCTCCGACCATCAGGCACCTGAGTCGCTGTCTTTTTCGTGAC
ATTCAGTTCGCTGCGCTCACGGCTCTGGCAGTGAATGGGGGTAAATGGCACTACAGGCGCCTTTTATGGA
TTCATGCAAGGAAACTACCCATAATACAAGAAAAGCCCGTCACGGGCTTCTCAGGGCGTTTTATGGCGGG
TCTGCTATGTGGTGCTATCTGACTTTTTGCTGTTCAGCAGTTCCTGCCCTCTGATTTTCCAGTCTGACCA
CTTCGGATTATCCCGTGACAGGTCATTCAGACTGGCTAATGCACCCAGTAAGGCAGCGGTATCATCAACA
GGCTTACCCGTCTTACTGTCAAAAGGACATCCGGTCAAATAAAACGAAAGGCTCAGTCGAAAGACTGGGC
CTTTCGTTTTGCTGAGGAGACTTAGGGACCCTATACCACCGGCGGTGATAGTCCGAAGATCTGTCCGAAG
ATCTGACCAGACGCACGGTGTTACAATAGGTCGACCGACCTGCAGGTGCAGTAAGGAGGAAAAAAAAA
[85 nt withheld, positions 1889-1973]
C
[98 nt withheld, positions 1975-2072]
A
[305 nt withheld, positions 2074-2378]
G
[176 nt withheld, positions 2380-2555]
CCAATCGTCTGACCTGCCTCAACCTCCTGTC
[82 nt withheld, positions 2587-2668]
GCTCTGAGGGA
[161 nt withheld, positions 2680-2840]
T
[41 nt withheld, positions 2842-2882]
T
[62 nt withheld, positions 2884-2945]
A
[35 nt withheld, positions 2947-2981]
CCTCCCTCAATCGGTTGAATGTCGCCCTTTTGTCTTTGGCGCTGGTAAACCTTACGAGTTCAGTATCGAC
TGCGATAAGATCAACCTGTTCCGC
[50 nt withheld, positions 3076-3125]
T
[37 nt withheld, positions 3127-3163]
GAAATTTGGAAACTTTTTGCTTACATACCAACCTCCCCAATTTTCCCAAACAGAGGTAATGAAACGTTTG
GTTAAATTAGGTCGCATCTCTGAGGAGTGTGGTTTTGATACCGTATGGTTACTGGAGCATCATTTCACGG
AGTTTGGTTTGCTTGGTAACCCTTATGTCGCTGCTGCATATTTACTTGGCGCGACTAAAAAATTGAATGT
AGGAACTGCCGCTATTGTTCTTCCCACAGCCCATCCAGTACGCCAACTTGAAGATGTGAATTTATTGGAT
CAAATGTCAAAAGGACGATTTCGGTTTGGTATTTGCCGAGGGCTTTACAACAAGGACTTTCGCGTATTCG
GCACAGATATGAATAACAGTCGCGCCTTAGCGGAATGCTGGTACGGGCTGATAAAGAATGGCATGACAGA
GGGATATATGGAAGCTGATAATGAACATATCAAGTTCCATAAGGTAAAAGTAAACCCCGCGGCGTATAGC
AGAGGTGGCGCACCGGTTTATGTGGTGGCTGAATCAGCTTCGACGACTGAGTGGGCTGCTCAATTTGGCC
TACCGATGATATTAAGTTGGATTATAAATACTAACGAAAAGAAAGCACAACTTGAGCTTTATAATGAAGT
GGCTCAAGAATATGGGCACGATATTCATAATATCGACCATTGCTTATCATATATAACATCTGTAGATCAT
GACTCAATTAAAGCGAAAGAGATTTGCCGGAAATTTCTGGGGCATTGGTATGATTCTTATGTGAATGCTA
CGACTATTTTTGATGATTCAGACCAAACAAGAGGTTATGATTTCAATAAAGGGCAGTGGCGTGACTTTGT
ATTAAAAGGACATAAAGATACTAATCGCCGTATTGATTACAGTTACGAAATCAATCCCGTGGGAACGCCG
CAGGAATGTATTGACATAATTCAAAAAGACATTGATGCTACAGGAATATCAAATATTTGTTGTGGATTTG
AAGCTAATGGAACAGTAGACGAAATTATTGCTTCCATGAAGCTCTTCCAGTCTGATGTCATGCCATTTCT
TAAAGAAAAACAACGTTCGCTATTATATTATGGCGGTGGCGGTAGCGGCGGTGGCGGTAGCGGCGGTGGC
GGTAGCGGCGGTGGCGGTAGCAAATTTGGATTGTTCTTCCTTAACTTCATCAATTCAACAACTGTTCAAG
AACAGAGTATAGTTCGCATGCAGGAAATAACGGAGTATGTTGATAAGTTGAATTTTGAACAGATTTTAGT
GTATGAAAATCATTTTTCAGATAATGGTGTTGTCGGCGCTCCTCTGACTGTTTCTGGTTTTCTGCTCGGT
TTAACAGAGAAAATTAAAATTGGTTCATTAAATCACATCATTACAACTCATCATCCTGTCCGCATAGCGG
AGGAAGCTTGCTTATTGGATCAGTTAAGTGAAGGGAGATTTATTTTAGGGTTTAGTGATTGCGAAAAAAA
AGATGAAATGCATTTTTTTAATCGCCCGGTTGAATATCAACAGCAACTATTTGAAGAGTGTTATGAAATC
ATTAACGATGCTTTAACAACAGGCTATTGTAATCCAGATAACGATTTTTATAGCTTCCCTAAAATATCTG
TAAATCCCCATGCTTATACGCCAGGCGGACCTCGGAAATATGTAACAGCAACCAGTCATCATATTGTTGA
GTGGGCGGCCAAAAAAGGTATTCCTCTCATCTTTAAGTGGGATGATTCTAATGATGTTAGATATGAATAT
GCTGAAAGATATAAAGCCGTTGCGGATAAATATGACGTTGACCTATCAGAGATAGACCATCAGTTAATGA
TATTAGTTAACTATAACGAAGATAGTAATAAAGCTAAACAAGAGACGCGTGCATTTATTAGTGATTATGT
TCTTGAAATGCACCCTAATGAAAATTTCGAAAATAAACTTGAAGAAATAATTGCAGAAAACGCTGTCGGA
AATTATACGGAGTGTATAACTGCGGCTAAGTTGGCAATTGAAAAGTGTGGTGCGAAAAGTGTATTGCTGT
CCTTTGAACCAATGAATGATTTGATGAGCCAAAAAAATGTAATCAATATTGTTGATGATAATATTAAGAA
GTACCACACGGAATATACCTAAACGGAGCCAATGTACGCAAAAAACCCCGCTTCAGCGGGGTTTTTTCGC
CAAAAAAAACCCCGCCCTGTCAGGGGCGGGGTTTTTTTTTAGGGCCCTACTGACTGTTAGCGTTTCGGCG
CCGGATAATGCAGCGTGGTGATCAGACCATCCGCAACCGTGCTATGGTGATGCACCAGTTCTGCCAGGGT
ATTGAAGCGAGATTCACTAGAAACGTACAGTTTGCCATCGCTGGCGGTGTTGATACGGTAGTGATACACG
CGACCTTCATAACGCAGAGAAATGCTGCGCTGGCCCGGGCTACTTTCACTTTCACGAACCAGAAAAGAAC
CATTAATGCCAGAGCTCAGCAGGTATTCGGCCGCGTTACGGCTCACAGGGCCATGATACCAGCTGTGTTT
TTCCAGACTCTTGTCATCGTCGTCCTTGTAGTCCCCAAACGTCTCTTCAGGCCACTGACTAGCGATAACT
TTCCCCACAACGGAACAACTCTCATTGCATGGGATCATTGGGTACTGTGGGTTTAGTGGTTGTAAAAACA
CCTGACCGCTATCCCTGATCAGTTTCTTGAAGGTAAACTCATCACCCCCAAGTCTGGCTATGCAGAAATC
ACCTGGCTCAACAGCCTGCTCAGGGTCAACGAGAATTAACATTCCGTCAGGAAAGCTTGGCTTGGAGCCT
GTTGGTGCGGTCATGGAATTACCTTCAACCTCAAGCCAGAATGCAGAATCACTGGCTTTTTTGGTTGTGC
TTACCCATCTCTCCGCATCACCTTTGGTAAAGGTTCTAAGCTCAGGTGAGAACATCCCTGCCTGAACATG
AGAAAAAACAGGGTACTCATACTCACTTCTAAGTGACGGCTGCAT
[261 nt withheld, positions 6149-6409]
TTTCTTTTTTGTGCTCATTTTTTTTTCCTCCTTATAAGGGGGTAGGGGGTCTAGATTTTTGTCGAACTAT
TCATTTCACTTTTCTCTATCACTGATAGGGAGTGGTAAAATAACTCTATCAATGATAGAGTGTCAATCTC
TATCACTGATAGGGATCATCTGGCCATTCGATGGACTTAATTAACGGCACTCCTCAGCGAGTTTGTAGAA
ACGCAAAAAGGCCATCCGTCAGGATGGCCTTCTGCTTAATTTGATGCCTGGCAGTTTATGGCGGGCGTCC
TGCCCGCCACCCTCCGGGCCGTTGCTTCGCAACGTTCAAATCCGCTCCCGGCGGATTTGTCCTACTCAGG
AGAGCGTTCACCGACAAACAACAGATAAAACGAAAGGCCCAGTCTTTCGACTGAGCCTTTCGTTTTATTT
GATGCCTGGCAGTTCCCTACTCTCGCATGGGGAGACCCCACACTACCATCGGCGCTACGGCGTTTCACTT
CTGAGTTCGGCATGGGGTCAGGTGGGACCACCGCGCTACTGCCGCCAGGCAAATTCTGTTTTATCAGACC
GCTTCTGCGTTCTGATTTAATCTGTATCAGGCTGAAAATCTTCTCTCATCCGCCAAAACAGCCACGGGAT
CAGGTCTTTTAATCGTCCAGGAAGCTACGCGGCACTTCAGAACGGCTCGGGTGACGCAGTTTGCGCAGCG
CCTTCGCTTCGATCTGACGGATACGTTCGCGGGTAACGTCGAACTGTTTACCCACTTCTTCCAGCGTGTA
GTCGGTGTTCATATCGATACCATAACGCATACGCAGAACTTTTGCTTCACGCGCGGTCAGGCCAGCCAGC
ACGTCGTGCGTTGCCGCGCACAGGCTTTCGGTGGTCGCAGAATCCAGCGGCAGCTCGAGGGTGGTATCCT
CGATGAAATCCCCCAGATGCGAATCTTCATCATCACCGATCGGCGTTTCCATGGAGATTGGCTCTTTGGC
GATCTTCAGCACTTTGCGGATCTTGTCTTCCGGCATCAGCATACGTTCAGCCAGTTCTTCCGGCGTCGGT
TCACGGCCCATCTCTTGCAGCATCTGGCGAGAAATACGGTTGAGCTTGTTGATGGTCTCAATCATATGCA
CCGGAATACGGATGGTGCGCGCCTGATCCGCGATAGAGCGGGTGATCGCCTGACGGATCCACCAGGTTGC
GTAGGTGGAGAACTTGTAACCACGGCGGTATTCGAATTTATCAACCGCTTTCATCAGACCGATGTTGCCT
TCCTGAATCAGGTCAAGGAACTGCAAGCCACGGTTGGTGTATTTCTTAGCGATAGAAATAACCAGACGTA
AGTTCGCTTCAACCATCTCTTTCTTCGCACGGCGGGCTTTCGCTTCACCGATGGACATACGACGGTTGAT
ATCTTTAACCTGCTCGATGGTCAGGCCGGTTTCTTCTTCAATCTGCTGCAGTTTTTGCAGGGCGCGATGC
ACTTCTTCAGAGACATCGTGCAGTTTTTCCGACCACGGCTTGTTCATCGCAATTGCCGCGTTGAACCAGG
TATCGCTGGTTTCGTTGCCGGTAAACAGGGTAATGAAGTTTTTCTTCGGCATTTTGCACTGCTCAACGCA
GAGCTTCATGATCAGACGTTCTTGCGTACGAACGCGGTCCATCATGACGCGCATGCTGTTGACCAGGTAG
TCAAACTGCTTCGGCACCAGGCGGAACTGTTTGAATACTTCAGACAGTTTCAGGATCTCTTCCTGAGCGG
TAGCGTGACTGCGACCTTTCGCTTTGATGGTGTCACGCGTTACAACGTACTGAGCGCGTAGTTCCGCAAA
TTTTTCGCGAGCCAGTTCCGGGTCGATGCTGTTGTCATCATCGGCGCTGTCGTCATCGCCATCTTCTTCG
TCTTCATCTTCGTCATCGTCCAGATCTTCCTGGGAAAGCTCAGAACCGACGTGAGTGGCGGTAGGTGCCA
GATCTTCTTCTGCGTTCGGGTCAACAAAGCCGGTGATCAGATCGGACAGACGCGCTTCTTCTGCTTCAAC
ACGATCGTACTGTTCCAGCAGATAGGTGATCGCTTCCGGATATTCAGCAACGGAGCATTGAACCTGGTTG
ATCCCGTCTTCAATACGCTTAGCGATGTCAATTTCGCCTTCGCGGGTCAACAGTTCAACGGTGCCCATTT
CACGCATGTACATGCGTACCGGGTCAGTCGTGCGCCCGATTTCAGATTCCACGCTGGAAAGCACCTGCGC
GGCGGCTTCGGCAGCATCTTCGTCCGCGGTGTTTTCAGCCAGCATCAGATCATCGGCATCCGGTGCTTCT
TCCATCACCTGAATGCCCATGTCGTTGATCATTTGGATGATGTCTTCGATCTGATCTGAATCGACGATAT
CTTCCGGCAGATGGTCATTGACCTCGGCATAGGTCAGATAGCCTTGCTCCTTACCACGGGTGACAAGAAG
TTTCAGCTGTGACTGCGGGTTTTGCTCCATTTTTTTTTTTTTTTCCTCCTTACTCGACGTGCTGGTGTTA
CAAGTATAACACAAAGTTTTTTATGTTGTCAATATTTTTTTTCATCTGGCCATTCGATGGTTACCAATGC
TTAATCAGTGAGGCACCTATCTCAGCGATCTGTCTATTTCGTTCATCCATAGTTGCCTGACTCCCCGTCG
TGTAGATAACTACGATACGGGAGGGCTTACCATCTGGCCCCAGTGCTGCAATGATACCGCGAGACCCACG
CTCACCGGCTCCAGATTTATCAGCAATAAACCAGCCAGCCGGAAGGGCCGAGCGCAGAAGTGGTCCTGCA
ACTTTATCCGCCTCCATCCAGTCTATTAATTGTTGCCGGGAAGCTAGAGTAAGTAGTTCGCCAGTTAATA
GTTTGCGCAACGTTGTTGCCATTGCTACAGGCATCGTGGTGTCACGCTCGTCGTTTGGTATGGCTTCATT
CAGCTCCGGTTCCCAACGATCAAGGCGAGTTACATGATCCCCCATGTTGTGCAAAAAAGCGGTTAGCTCC
TTCGGTCCTCCGATCGTTGTCAGAAGTAAGTTGGCCGCAGTGTTATCACTCATGGTTATGGCAGCACTGC
ATAATTCTCTTACTGTCATGCCATCCGTAAGATGCTTTTCTGTGACTGGTGAGTACTCAACCAAGTCATT
CTGAGAATAGTGTATGCGGCGACCGAGTTGCTCTTGCCCGGCGTCAATACGGGATAATACCGCGCCACAT
AGCAGAACTTTAAAAGTGCTCATCATTGGAAAACGTTCTTCGGGGCGAAAACTCTCAAGGATCTTACCGC
TGTTGAGATCCAGTTCGATGTAACCCACTCGTGCACCCAACTGATCTTCAGCATCTTTTACTTTCACCAG
CGTTTCTGGGTGAGCAAAAACAGGAAGGCAAAATGCCGCAAAAAAGGGAATAAGGGCGACACGGAAATGT
TGAATACTCATACTCTTCCTTTTTCAATATTATTGAAGCATTTATCAGGGTTATTGTCTCATGAGCGGAT
ACATATTTGAATGTATTTAGAAAAATAAACAAATAGGGGTTCCGCGCACATTTCCCCGAAAAGTGCCACC
TGACGTCTAAGAAACCATTATTATCATGACATTAACCTATAAAAATAGGCGTATCACGAGGCCCTTAGGC
CAAATAGGCCGT
