>Addgene plasmid #79195 | pAB051e | addgene partial sequence | sequence record 151082 | pCL52_2-F 5'-GCTTCTCAGGGCGTTTTATG-3'
CCTGCCCTCTGATTTTCCAGTCTGACCACTTCGGATTATCCCGTGACAGGTCATTCAGACTGGCTAATGC
ACCCAGTAAGGCAGCGGTATCATCAACAGGCTTACCCGTCTTACTGTCAAAAGGACATCCGGTCAAATAA
AACGAAAGGCTCAGTCGAAAGACTGGGCCTTTCGTTTTGCTGAGGAGACTTAGGGACCCTATACCACCGG
CGGTGATAGTCCGAAGATCTGTCCGAAGATCTGACCAGACGCACGGTGTTACAATAGGTCGACCGACCTG
CAGGTGCAGTAAGGAGGAAAAAAAAA
[85 nt withheld, positions 307-391]
C
[98 nt withheld, positions 393-490]
A
[111 nt withheld, positions 492-602]
