>Addgene plasmid #79195 | pAB051e | addgene partial sequence | sequence record 151083 | Amp-F 5'-AAGCCCTCCCGTATCGTAGT-3'
GAGATAGGTGCCTCACTGATTAAGCATTGGTAACCATCGAATGGCCAGATGAAAAAAAATATTGACAACA
TAAAAAACTTTGTGTTATACTTGTAACACCAGCACGTCGAGTAAGGAGGAAAAAAAAAAAAAAATGGAGC
AAAACCCGCAGTCACAGCTGAAACTTCTTGTCACCCGTGGTAAGGAGCAAGGCTATCTGACCTATGCCGA
GGTCAATGACCATCTGCCGGAAGATATCGTCGATTCAGATCAGATCGAAGACATCATCCAAATGATCAAC
GACATGGGCATTCAGGTGATGGAAGAAGCACCGGATGCCGATGATCTGATGCTGGCTGAAAACACCGCGG
ACGAAGATGCTGCCGAAGCCGCCGCGCAGGTGCTTTCCAGCGTGGAATCTGAAATCGGGCGCACGACTGA
CCCGGTACGCATGTACATGCGTGAAATGGGCACCGTTGAACTGTTGACCCGCGAAGGCGAAATTGACATC
GCTAAGCGTATTGAAGACGGGATCAACCAGGTTCAATGCTCCGTTGCTGAATATCCGGAAGCGATCACCT
ATCTGCTGGAACAGTACGATCGTGTTGAAGCAGAAGAAGCGCGTCTGTCCGATCTGATCACCGGCTTTGT
TGACCCGAACGCAGAAGAAGATCTGGCACCTACCGCCACTCACGTCGGTTCTGAGCTTTCCCAGGAAGAT
CTGGACGATGACGAA
